>Addgene plasmid #72111 | Ntng1.b-Fc-His | depositor full sequence | sequence record 139922 | Full sequence
GTCGAGGTCTCGACGGTATCGATTGACATTGATTATTGACTAGCTAGTTATTAATAGTAATCAATTACGG
GGTCATTAGTTCATAGCCCATATATGGAGTTCCGCGTTACATAACTTACGGTAAATGGCCCGCCTGGCTG
ACCGCCCAACGACCCCCGCCCATTGACGTCAATAATGACGTATGTTCCCATAGTAACGCCAATAGGGACT
TTCCATTGACGTCAATGGGTGGAGTATTTACGGTAAACTGCCCACTTGGCAGTACATCAAGTGTATCATA
TGCCAAGTCCGCCCCCTATTGACGTCAATGACGGTAAATGGCCCGCCTGGCATTATGCCCAGTACATGAC
CTTACGGGACTTTCCTACTTGGCAGTACATCTACGTATTAGTCATCGCTATTACCATGGTGATGCGGTTT
TGGCAGTACACCAATGGGCGTGGATAGCGGTTTGACTCACGGGGATTTCCAAGTCTCCACCCCATTGACG
TCAATGGGAGTTTGTTTTGGCACCAAAATCAACGGGACTTTCCAAAATGTCGTAATAACCCCGCCCCGTT
GACGCAAATGGGCGGTAGGCGTGTACGGTGGGAGGTCTATATAAGCAGAGCTCGTTTAGTGAACCGTCAG
ATCGCCTGGAGACGCCATCCACGCTGTTTTGACCTCCATAGAAGACACCGGGACCGATCCAGCCTCCGCG
GCCGGGAACGGTGCATTGGAACGCGGATTCCCCGTGCCAAGAGTGACGTAAGTACCGCCTATAGACTCTA
TAGGCACACCCCTTTGGCTCTTATGCATGCTATACTGTTTTTGGCTTGGGGCCTATACACCCCCGCTTCC
ATATGCTATAGGTGATGGTATAGCTTAGCCTATAGGTGTGGGTTATTGACCATTATTGACCACTCCCCTA
TTGGTGACGATACTTTCCATTACTAATCCATAACATGGCTCTTTGCCACAACTATCTCTATTGGCTATAT
GCCAATACTCTGTCCTTCAGAGACTGACACGGACTCTGTATTTTTACAGGATGGGGTCCCATTTATTATT
TACAAATTCACATATACAACAACGCCGTCCCCCGTGCCCGCAGTTTTTATTAAACATAGCGTGGGATCTC
CACGCGAATCTCGGGTACGTGTTCCGGACATGGGCTCTTCTCCGGTAGCGGCGGAGCTTCCACATCCGAG
CCCTGGTCCCATGCCTCCAGCGGCTCATGGTCGCTCGGCAGCTCCTTGCTCCTAACAGTGGAGGCCAGAC
TTAGGCACAGCACAATGCCCACCACCACCAGTGTGCCGCACAAGGCCGTGGCGGTAGGGTATGTGTCTGA
AAATGAGCTCGGAGATTGGGCTCGCACCGCTGACGCAGATGGAAGACTTAAGGCAGCGGCAGAAGAAGAT
GCAGGCAGCTGAGTTGTTGTATTCTGATAAGAGTCAGAGGTAACTCCCGTTGCGGTGCTGTTAACGGTGG
AGGGCAGTGTAGTCTGAGCAGTACTCGTTGCTGCCGCGCGCGCCACCAGACATAATAGCTGACAGACTAA
CAGACTGTTCCTTTCCATGGGTCTTTTCTGCAGAAGCTTGAATTCTCGAGGATCCGCGGCCGCGCCACCA
TGTATTTGTCAAGATTCCTGTCGATCCATGCCCTGTGGGTGACAGTGTCCTCTGTGATGCAGCCCTACCT
TTTCGTGTGGGGACATTATGATGTATGTAAGAGCCTGATTTACACAGAAGAAGGCAAAGTTTGGGATTAC
ACAGCCTGCCAGCCGGAATCCACGGACATGACCAAGTATCTGAAAGTGAAACTGGACCCTCCGGATATTA
CCTGTGGAGACCCTCCAGAGTCCTTCTGTGCAATGGGCAACCCTTACATGTGCAATAATGAGTGTGATGC
GAGTACCCCTGAACTGGCACACCCTCCTGAGCTGATGTTTGATTTTGAAGGAAGACATCCCTCCACATTT
TGGCAGTCTGCTACTTGGAAGGAGTACCCCAAACCTCTCCAGGTTAACATCACTCTGTCTTGGAGCAAAA
CCATTGAACTCACAGACAACATAGTTATTACCTTTGAATCGGGGCGTCCAGACCAAATGATCCTAGAGAA
ATCTCTCGACTACGGACGAACATGGCAGCCCTATCAGTATTATGCCACAGACTGCCTCCATGCATTCCAC
ATGGACCCGAAATCCGTGAAGGATTTATCTCAGCACACGGTCTTGGAAATCATTTGCACGGAAGAGTACT
CCACTGGGTACTCCACGAATAGCAAAATAATCCACTTCGAGATCAAAGACAGGTTTGCGTTTTTCGCTGG
ACCTCGGCTACGAAATATGGCTTCCCTCTATGGACAGCTGGATACAACCAAGAAACTCAGAGATTTCTTC
ACTGTCACAGACCTGAGGATCAGGCTGTTGAGACCCGCCGTTGGGGAAATATTTGTAGATGAACTACATT
TGGCACGTTACTTTTATGCGATCTCAGACATAAAGGTGCGAGGAAGGTGCAAGTGCAACCTGCATGCCAC
TTCGTGTTTGTATGACAACAGCAAACTGACATGTGAATGTGAGCACAACACTACAGGTCCCGACTGTGGG
AAATGCAAGAAGAACTACCAGGGCCGACCTTGGAGCCCCGGCTCATACCTCCCCATCCCCAAAGGCACCG
CAAACACCTGTATCCCCAGCATTTCCAGTATCGGTAAGTGTTATTGTAACCCTTTGGGCTCAATCCATGA
TCGTTGTAATGGCTCAGGATTTTGTGAGTGTAAGACTGGAACAACAGGGCCTAAATGTGATGAGTGTCTG
CCAGGAAATTCCTGGTACTACGGCTGTCAACCTAATGTCTGCGACAATGAGCTCCTGCACTGCCAGAATG
GAGGGACCTGCCAGAACAATGTGCGCTGCGCGTGCCCAGACGCCTACACCGGCATCCTCTGTGAGAAGCT
AACTAGTGACAAAACTCACACATGCCCACCGTGCCCAGCACCTGAACTCCTGGGGGGACCGTCAGTCTTC
CTCTTCCCCCCAAAACCCAAGGACACCCTCATGATCTCCCGGACCCCTGAGGTCACATGCGTGGTGGTGG
ACGTGAGCCACGAAGACCCTGAGGTCAAGTTCAACTGGTACGTGGACGGCGTGGAGGTGCATAATGCCAA
GACAAAGCCGCGGGAGGAGCAGTACAACAGCACGTACCGTGTGGTCAGCGTCCTCACCGTCCTGCACCAG
GACTGGCTGAATGGCAAGGAGTACAAGTGCAAGGTCTCCAACAAAGCCCTCCCAGCCCCCATCGAGAAAA
CCATCTCCAAAGCCAAAGGGCAGCCCCGAGAACCACAGGTGTATACCCTGCCCCCATCCCGGGATGAGCT
GACCAAGAACCAGGTCAGCCTGACCTGCCTGGTCAAAGGCTTCTATCCCAGCGACATCGCCGTGGAGTGG
GAGAGCAATGGGCAGCCGGAGAACAACTACAAGACCACGCCTCCCGTGCTGGACTCCGACGGCTCCTTCT
TCCTCTACAGCAAGCTCACCGTGGACAAGAGCAGGTGGCAGCAGGGGAACGTCTTCTCATGCTCCGTGAT
GCATGAGGCTCTGCACAACCACTACACGCAGAAGAGCCTCTCCCTGTCTCCGGGTAAAGGCGGCCATCAT
CACCATCACCATTAATCTAGAGATCTTATTAAAGCAGAACTTGTTTATTGCAGCTTATAATGGTTACAAA
TAAAGCAATAGCATCACAAATTTCACAAATAAAGCATTTTTTTCACTGCATTCTAGTTGTGGTTTGTCCA
AACTCATCAATGTATCTTATCATGTCTGGTCGACTCTAGCTAGACTCTTCCGCTTCCTCGCTCACTGACT
CGCTGCGCTCGGTCGTTCGGCTGCGGCGAGCGGTATCAGCTCACTCAAAGGCGGTAATACGGTTATCCAC
AGAATCAGGGGATAACGCAGGAAAGAACATGTGAGCAAAAGGCCAGCAAAAGGCCAGGAACCGTAAAAAG
GCCGCGTTGCTGGCGTTTTTCCATAGGCTCCGCCCCCCTGACGAGCATCACAAAAATCGACGCTCAAGTC
AGAGGTGGCGAAACCCGACAGGACTATAAAGATACCAGGCGTTTCCCCCTGGAAGCTCCCTCGTGCGCTC
TCCTGTTCCGACCCTGCCGCTTACCGGATACCTGTCCGCCTTTCTCCCTTCGGGAAGCGTGGCGCTTTCT
CATAGCTCACGCTGTAGGTATCTCAGTTCGGTGTAGGTCGTTCGCTCCAAGCTGGGCTGTGTGCACGAAC
CCCCCGTTCAGCCCGACCGCTGCGCCTTATCCGGTAACTATCGTCTTGAGTCCAACCCGGTAAGACACGA
CTTATCGCCACTGGCAGCAGCCACTGGTAACAGGATTAGCAGAGCGAGGTATGTAGGCGGTGCTACAGAG
TTCTTGAAGTGGTGGCCTAACTACGGCTACACTAGAAGAACAGTATTTGGTATCTGCGCTCTGCTGAAGC
CAGTTACCTTCGGAAAAAGAGTTGGTAGCTCTTGATCCGGCAAACAAACCACCGCTGGTAGCGGTGGTTT
TTTTGTTTGCAAGCAGCAGATTACGCGCAGAAAAAAAGGATCTCAAGAAGATCCTTTGATCTTTTCTACG
GGGTCTGACGCTCAGTGGAACGAAAACTCACGTTAAGGGATTTTGGTCATGAGATTATCAAAAAGGATCT
TCACCTAGATCCTTTTAAATTAAAAATGAAGTTTTAAATCAATCTAAAGTATATATGAGTAAACTTGGTC
TGACAGTTACCAATGCTTAATCAGTGAGGCACCTATCTCAGCGATCTGTCTATTTCGTTCATCCATAGTT
GCCTGACTCCCCGTCGTGTAGATAACTACGATACGGGAGGGCTTACCATCTGGCCCCAGTGCTGCAATGA
TACCGCGAGACCCACGCTCACCGGCTCCAGATTTATCAGCAATAAACCAGCCAGCCGGAAGGGCCGAGCG
CAGAAGTGGTCCTGCAACTTTATCCGCCTCCATCCAGTCTATTAATTGTTGCCGGGAAGCTAGAGTAAGT
AGTTCGCCAGTTAATAGTTTGCGCAACGTTGTTGCCATTGCTACAGGCATCGTGGTGTCACGCTCGTCGT
TTGGTATGGCTTCATTCAGCTCCGGTTCCCAACGATCAAGGCGAGTTACATGATCCCCCATGTTGTGCAA
AAAAGCGGTTAGCTCCTTCGGTCCTCCGATCGTTGTCAGAAGTAAGTTGGCCGCAGTGTTATCACTCATG
GTTATGGCAGCACTGCATAATTCTCTTACTGTCATGCCATCCGTAAGATGCTTTTCTGTGACTGGTGAGT
ACTCAACCAAGTCATTCTGAGAATAGTGTATGCGGCGACCGAGTTGCTCTTGCCCGGCGTCAATACGGGA
TAATACCGCGCCACATAGCAGAACTTTAAAAGTGCTCATCATTGGAAAACGTTCTTCGGGGCGAAAACTC
TCAAGGATCTTACCGCTGTTGAGATCCAGTTCGATGTAACCCACTCGTGCACCCAACTGATCTTCAGCAT
CTTTTACTTTCACCAGCGTTTCTGGGTGAGCAAAAACAGGAAGGCAAAATGCCGCAAAAAAGGGAATAAG
GGCGACACGGAAATGTTGAATACTCATACTCTTCCTTTTTCAATATTATTGAAGCATTTATCAGGGTTAT
TGTCTCATGAGCGGATACATATTTGAATGTATTTAGAAAAATAAACAAATAGGGGTTCCGCGCACATTTC
CCCGAAAAGTGCCACCTGACGTCTAAGAAACCATTATTATCATGACATTAACCTATAAAAATAGGCGTAT
CACGAGGCCCTTTCGTCTCGCGCGTTTCGGTGATGACGGTGAAAACCTCTGACACATGCAGCTCCCGGAG
GAATGTGTGTCAGTTAGGGTGTGGAAAGTCCCCAGGCTCCCCAGGCAGGCAGAAGTATGCAAAGCATGCA
TCTCAATTAGTCAGCAACCAGGTGTGGAAAGTCCCCAGGCTCCCCAGCAGGCAGAAGTATGCAAAGCATG
CATCTCAATTAGTCAGCAACCATAGTCCCGCCCCTAACTCCGCCCATCCCGCCCCTAACTCCGCCCAGTT
CCGCCCATTCTCCGCCCCATGGCTGACTAATTTTTTTTATTTATGCAGAGGCCGAGGCCGCCTCTGCCTC
TGAGCTATTCCAGAAGTAGTGAGGAGGCTTTTTTGGAGGCCTAGGCTTTTGCAAAAAGCTCCCGGGAGCT
TGTATATCCATTTTCGTCCCGGAGACGGTCACAGCTTGTCTGTAAGCGGATGCCGGGAGCAGACAAGCCC
GTCAGGGCGCGTCAGCGGGTGTTGGCGGGTGTCGGGGCTGGCTTAACTATGCGGCATCAGAGCAGATTGT
ACTGAGAGTGCACCATATGCGGTGTGAAATACCGCACAGATGCGTAAGGAGAAAATACCGCATCAGGAAA
TTGTAAGCGTTAATATTTTGTTAAAATTCGCGTTAAATTTTTGTTAAATCAGCTCATTTTTTAACCAATA
GGCCGAAATCGGCAAAATCCCTTATAAATCAAAAGAATAGACCGAGATAGGGT
[37 nt withheld, positions 6564-6600]
AAAGAACGTGGACTCCAACGTCAAAGG
[49 nt withheld, positions 6628-6676]
T
[91 nt withheld, positions 6678-6768]
G
[124 nt withheld, positions 6770-6893]
CCATTCGCCATTCAGGCTGCGCAACTGTTGGGAAGGGCGATCGGTGCGGGCCTCTTCGCTATTACGCCAG
CTGGCGAAAGGGGGATGTGCTGCAAGGCGATTAAGTTGGGTAACGCCAGGGTTTTCCCAGTCACGACGTT
GTAAAACGACGGCCAGTGAATT
Features (pLannotate 1.2.2; 14 found; start..end, strand, type, name):
     25..408     +  enhancer       CMV enhancer: human cytomegalovirus immediate early enhancer
    410..609     +  promoter       CMV promoter: human cytomegalovirus (CMV) immediate early promoter
    748..1573    +  intron         CMV intron A: human cytomegalovirus intron A (Chapman et al., 1991)
   1610..3010    +  CDS            Ntng1 (fragment): NTNG1_MOUSE - Also known as Kiaa0976, Lmnt1. Experimental evidence at protein level: Swiss-Prot protein existence level 1. Involved in controlling patterning and neuronal circuit formation at the laminar, cellular, subcellular and synaptic levels. Promotes neurite outgrowth of both axons and dendrites. From Mus musculus (Mouse).
   2948..3628    +  CDS            IGHG1 (fragment): IGHG1_HUMAN - Experimental evidence at protein level: Swiss-Prot protein existence level 1. Constant region of immunoglobulin heavy chains. Immunoglobulins, also known as antibodies, are membrane-bound or secreted glycoproteins produced by B lymphocytes. In the recognition phase of humoral immunity, the membrane-bound immunoglobulins serve as receptors which, upon binding of a specific antigen, trigger the clonal expansion and differentiation of B lymphocytes into immunoglobulins- secreting plasma cells. Secreted immunoglobulins mediate the effector phase of humoral immunity, which results in
   3678..3799    +  polyA_signal   SV40 poly(A) signal: SV40 polyadenylation signal
   4008..4596    -  rep_origin     ori: high-copy-number ColE1/pMB1/pBR322/pUC origin of replication
   4767..5627    -  CDS            AmpR: β-lactamase; bla; confers resistance to ampicillin, carbenicillin, and related antibiotics
   5628..5732    -  promoter       AmpR promoter: bla
   5827..5862    +  CDS            rop (fragment): Rop protein, which maintains plasmids at low copy number; rop
   5885..6215    +  promoter       SV40 promoter: SV40 enhancer and early promoter
   6338..6437    +  misc_feature   bom (fragment): basis of mobility region from pBR322
   6465..6893    -  rep_origin     f1 ori (sequence partly withheld): f1 bacteriophage origin of replication; arrow indicates direction of (+) strand synthesis
   6897..7054    -  CDS            lacZα (fragment): LacZα fragment of β-galactosidase; lacZ fragment
