[The description below was written by a language model from this plasmid's Addgene catalogue record and pLannotate feature annotations shown in this document.]
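Description:
Ntng1.b-Fc-His is a mammalian expression plasmid built on the pCMVi-SV40ori backbone for producing a secreted, tagged form of the mouse Netrin G1 isoform b ectodomain. The roughly 7.1 kb plasmid is propagated in E. coli at high copy from a ColE1/pUC-type origin and selected with ampicillin through the β-lactamase gene. The feature table also picks up an f1 phage origin and short remnants of rop, bom and lacZα, which are backbone leftovers rather than functional parts. An SV40 enhancer/early promoter region is annotated outside the expression cassette. In line with the backbone name, this region contains the SV40 origin, which allows episomal amplification in cells expressing large T antigen.

Expression is driven by the human CMV immediate early enhancer and promoter, followed by CMV intron A, which generally boosts transcript processing and expression levels. The cassette ends in an SV40 polyadenylation signal. The insert of about 1.3 kb, cloned between NotI and SpeI sites, encodes the Ntng1 extracellular region truncated just upstream of the propeptide cleavage and GPI-attachment site, so the protein is not tethered to the membrane. It is fused at its C terminus to the backbone-encoded Fc region of human IgG1 and a 6X histidine tag. The His tag is listed in the catalogue fields but is not separately annotated in the feature table. The Fc moiety dimerises the ectodomain and allows capture or detection with Fc-binding reagents, while the His tag supports metal-affinity purification. The associated work was an extracellular biochemical screen for interactions between cell-surface recognition proteins in the retina, in which soluble ectodomain fusions of this type would serve as binding reagents.
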