Addgene plasmid #72111: Ntng1.b-Fc-His
Purpose: Expresses the extracellular region of the Netrin G1, isoform b protein (truncated immediately upstream of propeptide cleavage and GPI-attachement site), C-terminally fused to the Fc region of human IgG1 + 6X histidine tag.
Depositing lab: Woj Wojtowicz. Depositing organization: University of California, Berkeley. Publication: An extracellular biochemical screen reveals that FLRTs and Unc5s mediate neuronal subtype recognition in the retina. Visser JJ, Cheng Y, Perry SC, Chastain AB, Parsa B, Masri SS, Ray TA, Kay JN, Wojtowicz WM. Elife. 2015 Dec 3;4. pii: e08149. doi: 10.7554/eLife.08149. PubMed 26633812.
Backbone
  Vector backbone: pCMVi-SV40ori
  Vector type: Mammalian Expression
Growth in bacteria
  Bacterial resistance: Ampicillin, 100 μg/mL
  Growth temperature: 37°C
  Growth strain: DH5alpha
  Copy number: High Copy
Gene/Insert
  Gene/Insert name: Ntng1.b (alt names: Netrin G1, isoform b; Lmnt1; NCBI gene ID 80883; Reference sequence NM_001163348.1)
  Species: M. musculus (mouse)
  Insert size (bp): 1332
  Entrez Gene: Ntng1 (a.k.a. A930010C08Rik, AI853992, Lmnt1)
  Promoter: CMV
  Tag / fusion protein: Fc-His (C terminal on backbone)
  Cloning method: Restriction Enzyme; 5′ cloning site NotI (not destroyed); 3′ cloning site SpeI (not destroyed)
  Sequencing primers: 5′ GTCAGAGGTAACTCCCGTTGC; 3′ ATCATGAGGGTGTCCTTG
Terms and licenses: Academic/Nonprofit Terms; Industry Terms: Not Available to Industry
How to cite: Ntng1.b-Fc-His was a gift from Woj Wojtowicz (Addgene plasmid # 72111 ; http://n2t.net/addgene:72111 ; RRID:Addgene_72111)
