>Addgene plasmid #72111 | Ntng1.b-Fc-His | addgene partial sequence | sequence record 139920 | pMRB101-F 5'-aagatgcaggcagctgagtt-3'
ACGGTGGAGGGCAGTGTAGTCTGAGCAGTACTCGTTGCTGCCGCGCGCGCCACCAGACATAATAGCTGAC
AGACTAACAGACTGTTCCTTTCCATGGGTCTTTTCTGCAGAAGCTTGAATTCTCGAGGATCCGCGGCCGC
GCCACCATGTATTTGTCAAGATTCCTGTCGATCCATGCCCTGTGGGTGACAGTGTCCTCTGTGATGCAGC
CCTACCTTTTCGTGTGGGGACATTATGATGTATGTAAGAGCCTGATTTACACAGAAGAAGGCAAAGTTTG
GGATTACACAGCCTGCCAGCCGGAATCCACGGACATGACCAAGTATCTGAAAGTGAAACTGGACCCTCCG
GATATTACCTGTGGAGACCCTCCAGAGTCCTTCTGTGCAATGGGCAACCCTTACATGTGCAATAATGAGT
GTGATGCGAGTACCCCTGAACTGGCACACCCTCCTGAGCTGATGTTTGATTTTGAAGGAAGACATCCCTC
CACATTTTGGCAGTCTGCTACTTGGAAGGAGTACCCCAAACCTCTCCAGGTTAACATCACTCTGTCTTGG
AGCAAAACCATTGAACTCACAGACAACATAGTTATTACCTTTGAATCGGGGCGTCCAGACCAAATGATCC
TAGAGAAATCTCTCGACTACGGACGAACATGGCAGCCCTATCAGTATTATGCCACAGACTGCCTCCATGC
ATTCCACATGGACCCGAAATCCGTGAAGGATTTATCTCAGCACACGGTCTTGGAAATCATTTGCACGGAA
GAGTACTCCACTGGGTACTCCACGAATAGCAAAATA
