>Addgene plasmid #72111 | Ntng1.b-Fc-His | addgene partial sequence | sequence record 139921 | SV40pA-R 5'-GAAATTTGTGATGCTATTGC-3'
ATAAGATCTCTAGATTAATGGTGATGGTGATGATGGCCGCCTTTACCCGGAGACAGGGAGAGGCTCTTCT
GCGTGTAGTGGTTGTGCAGAGCCTCATGCATCACGGAGCATGAGAAGACGTTCCCCTGCTGCCACCTGCT
CTTGTCCACGGTGAGCTTGCTGTAGAGGAAGAAGGAGCCGTCGGAGTCCAGCACGGGAGGCGTGGTCTTG
TAGTTGTTCTCCGGCTGCCCATTGCTCTCCCACTCCACGGCGATGTCGCTGGGATAGAAGCCTTTGACCA
GGCAGGTCAGGCTGACCTGGTTCTTGGTCAGCTCATCCCGGGATGGGGGCAGGGTATACACCTGTGGTTC
TCGGGGCTGCCCTTTGGCTTTGGAGATGGTTTTCTCGATGGGGGCTGGGAGGGCTTTGTTGGAGACCTTG
CACTTGTACTCCTTGCCATTCAGCCAGTCCTGGTGCAGGACGGTGAGGACGCTGACCACACGGTACGTGC
TGTTGTACTGCTCCTCCCGCGGCTTTGTCTTGGCATTATGCACCTCCACGCCGTCCACGTACCAGTTGAA
CTTGACCTCAGGGTCTTCGTGGCTCACGTCCACCACCACGCATGTGACCTCAGGGGTCCGGGAGATCATG
AGGGTGTCCTTGGGTTTTGGGGGGAAGAGGAAGACTGACGGTCCCCCCAGGAGTTCAGGTGCTGGGCACG
GTGGGCATGTGTGAGTTTTGTCACTAGTTAGCTTCTCACAGAGGATGCCGGTGTAGGCGTCTGG
